Addgene plasmid #119616: pC0.120
Purpose: Level 0 part. Linker
Depositing lab: Alistair McCormick. Depositing organization: University of Edinburgh. Publication: CyanoGate: A Modular Cloning Suite for Engineering Cyanobacteria Based on the Plant MoClo Syntax. Vasudevan R, Gale GAR, Schiavon AA, Puzorjov A, Malin J, Gillespie MD, Vavitsas K, Zulkower V, Wang B, Howe CJ, Lea-Smith DJ, McCormick AJ. Plant Physiol. 2019 May;180(1):39-55. doi: 10.1104/pp.18.01401. Epub 2019 Feb 28. PubMed 30819783.
Backbone
  Vector backbone: pICH1276
  Backbone size w/o insert (bp): 2247
  Vector type: Synthetic Biology
Growth in bacteria
  Bacterial resistance: Spectinomycin, 50 μg/mL
  Growth temperature: 37°C
  Growth strain: DH5alpha
  Copy number: High Copy
Gene/Insert
  Gene/Insert name: AbR Down Linker
  Species: Synthetic
  Insert size (bp): 27
  Cloning method: Restriction Enzyme; 5′ cloning site BpiI (destroyed during cloning); 3′ cloning site BpiI (destroyed during cloning)
  Sequencing primers: 5′ ttgagtgagctgataccgct; 3′ GTCTCATGAGCGGATACATATTTGAATG
Terms and licenses: Academic/Nonprofit Terms; Industry Terms: Not Available to Industry
Depositor comments: Please visit https://www.biorxiv.org/content/10.1101/426700v1 for bioRxiv preprint.
How to cite: pC0.120 was a gift from Alistair McCormick (Addgene plasmid # 119616 ; http://n2t.net/addgene:119616 ; RRID:Addgene_119616)
