[The description below was written by a language model from this plasmid's Addgene catalogue record and pLannotate feature annotations shown in this document.]
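Description:
pC0.120 is a Level 0 part plasmid from the CyanoGate modular cloning suite, a Golden Gate/MoClo-style toolkit that extends the plant MoClo syntax to engineering cyanobacteria. It is built on the small acceptor backbone recorded as pICH1276 (about 2.2 kb) and is classed as a synthetic biology vector meant for propagation in E. coli rather than for direct expression in any host. The annotated sequence record (about 2.3 kb) shows a high-copy ColE1/pUC-type origin of replication and an aadA gene, which confers spectinomycin/streptomycin resistance and matches the listed spectinomycin selection. It lies downstream of an annotated bla (AmpR) promoter. The short integrase, gentamicin acetyltransferase and lacI fragments picked up by the automated annotation are most likely remnants of the resistance cassette's integron origin and of the backbone's earlier cloning history, not functional genes.

The payload is a 27 bp synthetic sequence named "AbR Down Linker", inserted through BpiI sites that were destroyed during cloning, as is normal when a part is domesticated into a Level 0 acceptor. It is too short to appear in the feature table, and the record does not state its sequence role beyond "linker". The name suggests a connector placed downstream of an antibiotic resistance cassette in hierarchical assemblies, but this is an inference. Like other Level 0 parts, it has no promoter, coding sequence or reporter of its own. Its function is to be released by Type IIS digestion with defined overhangs and joined with other standard parts into higher-level constructs for cyanobacterial engineering.
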