Features (pLannotate 1.2.2; 6 found; start..end, strand, type, name):
    110..214     +  promoter       AmpR promoter: bla
    205..285     -  CDS            int (fragment): INT2_ECOLX - Protein inferred from homology: Swiss-Prot protein existence level 3. Putative integrase believed to be involved in the insertion of antibiotic resistance genes into plasmids and transposons. From Escherichia coli.
    373..429     +  CDS            GmR (fragment): gentamycin acetyltransferase; aacC1; confers resistance to gentamycin
    436..1224    +  CDS            aadA: S3AD_ECOLX - Experimental evidence at protein level: Swiss-Prot protein existence level 1. Mediates bacterial resistance to the antibiotics streptomycin and spectinomycin. From Escherichia coli.
   1398..1986    +  rep_origin     ori: high-copy-number ColE1/pMB1/pBR322/pUC origin of replication
   2169..2218    +  CDS            lacI (fragment): lac repressor; lacI; The lac repressor binds to the lac operator to inhibit transcription in E. coli. This inhibition can be relieved by adding lactose or isopropyl-β-D-thiogalactopyranoside (IPTG).
>Addgene plasmid #119616 | pC0.120 | addgene full sequence | sequence record 236311 | Addgene NGS Result
GTGGCTCTTCAGTGGACGAAAGGGCCTCGTGATACGCCTATTTTTATAGGTTAATGTCATGATAATAATG
GTTTCTTAGACGTCAGGTGGCACTTTTCGGGGAAATGTGCGCGGAACCCCTATTTGTTTATTTTTCTAAA
TACATTCAAATATGTATCCGCTCATGAGACAATAACCCTGATAAATGCTTCAATAATATTGAAAAAGGAA
GAGTATGCGCTCACGCAACTGGTCCAGAACCTTGACCGAACGCAGCGGTGGTAACGGCGCAGTGGCGGTT
TTCATGGCTTGTTATGACTGTTTTTTTTTGGGGTACAGTCTATGCCTCGGGCATCCAAGCAGCAAGCGCG
TTACGCCGTGGGTCGATGTTTGATGTTATGGAGCAGCAACGATGTTACGCAGCAGGGCAGTCGCCCTAAA
ACAAAGTTAAACATCATGAGGGAAGCGGTGATCGCCGAAGTATCGACTCAACTATCAGAGGTAGTTGGCG
TCATCGAGCGCCATCTCGAACCGACGTTGCTGGCCGTACATTTGTACGGCTCCGCAGTGGATGGCGGCCT
GAAGCCACACAGCGATATTGATTTGCTGGTTACGGTGACCGTAAGGCTTGATGAAACAACGCGGCGAGCT
TTGATCAACGACCTTTTGGAAACTTCGGCTTCCCCTGGAGAGAGCGAGATTCTCCGCGCTGTAGAAGTCA
CCATTGTTGTGCACGACGACATCATTCCGTGGCGTTATCCAGCTAAGCGCGAACTGCAATTTGGAGAATG
GCAGCGCAATGACATTCTTGCAGGTATCTTCGAGCCAGCCACGATCGACATTGATCTGGCTATCTTGCTG
ACAAAAGCAAGAGAACATAGCGTTGCCTTGGTAGGTCCAGCGGCGGAGGAACTCTTTGATCCGGTTCCTG
AACAGGATCTATTTGAGGCGCTAAATGAAACCTTAACGCTATGGAACTCGCCGCCCGACTGGGCTGGCGA
TGAGCGAAATGTAGTGCTTACGTTGTCCCGCATTTGGTACAGCGCAGTAACCGGCAAAATCGCGCCGAAG
GATGTCGCTGCCGACTGGGCAATGGAGCGCCTGCCGGCCCAGTATCAGCCCGTCATACTTGAAGCTAGAC
AGGCTTATCTTGGACAAGAAGAAGATCGCTTGGCCTCGCGCGCAGATCAGTTGGAAGAATTTGTCCATTA
CGTAAAAGGCGAGATCACCAAGGTAGTCGGCAAATAACTGTCAGACCAAGTTTACTCATATATACTTTAG
ATTGATTTAAAACTTCATTTTTAATTTAAAAGGATCTAGGTGAAGATCCTTTTTGATAATCTCATGACCA
AAATCCCTTAACGTGAGTTTTCGTTCCACTGAGCGTCAGACCCCGTAGAAAAGATCAAAGGATCTTCTTG
AGATCCTTTTTTTCTGCGCGTAATCTGCTGCTTGCAAACAAAAAAACCACCGCTACCAGCGGTGGTTTGT
TTGCCGGATCAAGAGCTACCAACTCTTTTTCCGAAGGTAACTGGCTTCAGCAGAGCGCAGATACCAAATA
CTGTTCTTCTAGTGTAGCCGTAGTTAGGCCACCACTTCAAGAACTCTGTAGCACCGCCTACATACCTCGC
TCTGCTAATCCTGTTACCAGTGGCTGCTGCCAGTGGCGATAAGTCGTGTCTTACCGGGTTGGACTCAAGA
CGATAGTTACCGGATAAGGCGCAGCGGTCGGGCTGAACGGGGGGTTCGTGCACACAGCCCAGCTTGGAGC
GAACGACCTACACCGAACTGAGATACCTACAGCGTGAGCTATGAGAAAGCGCCACGCTTCCCGAAGGGAG
AAAGGCGGACAGGTATCCGGTAAGCGGCAGGGTCGGAACAGGAGAGCGCACGAGGGAGCTTCCAGGGGGA
AACGCCTGGTATCTTTATAGTCCTGTCGGGTTTCGCCACCTCTGACTTGAGCGTCGATTTTTGTGATGCT
CGTCAGGGGGGCGGAGCCTATGGAAAAACGCCAGCAACGCGGCCTTTTTACGGTTCCTGGCCTTTTGCTG
GCCTTTTGCTCACATGTTCTTTCCTGCGTTATCCCCTGATTCTGTGGATAACCGTATTACCGCCTTTGAG
TGAGCTGATACCGCTCGCCGCAGCCGAACGACCGAGCGCAGCGAGTCAGTGAGCGAGGAAGCGGAAGAGC
GCCCAATACGCAAACCGCCTCTCCCCGCGCGTTGGCCGATTCATTAATCACTCTGTGGTCTCAGCTTTCG
GTCACATGTGCATCCTCGATCTCACGCTTGAGACCACGAA
