>Addgene plasmid #119616 | pC0.120 | depositor partial sequence | sequence record 243453 | AbR Down  Linker
TCGGTCACATGTGCATCCTCGATCTCA
